>Addgene plasmid #108412 | pmiRFP-beta-Actin-C-19 | addgene full sequence | sequence record 208014 | Addgene NGS Result
CAATTACGGGGTCATTAGTTCATAGCCCATATATGGAGTTCCGCGTTACATAACTTACGGTAAATGGCCC
GCCTGGCTGACCGCCCAACGACCCCCGCCCATTGACGTCAATAATGACGTATGTTCCCATAGTAACGCCA
ATAGGGACTTTCCATTGACGTCAATGGGTGGAGTATTTACGGTAAACTGCCCACTTGGCAGTACATCAAG
TGTATCATATGCCAAGTACGCCCCCTATTGACGTCAATGACGGTAAATGGCCCGCCTGGCATTATGCCCA
GTACATGACCTTATGGGACTTTCCTACTTGGCAGTACATCTACGTATTAGTCATCGCTATTACCATGGTG
ATGCGGTTTTGGCAGTACATCAATGGGCGTGGATAGCGGTTTGACTCACGGGGATTTCCAAGTCTCCACC
CCATTGACGTCAATGGGAGTTTGTTTTGGCACCAAAATCAACGGGACTTTCCAAAATGTCGTAACAACTC
CGCCCCATTGACGCAAATGGGCGGTAGGCGTGTACGGTGGGAGGTCTATATAAGCAGAGCTGGTTTAGTG
AACCGTCAGATCCGCTAGCGCTACCGGTCGCCACCATGGTCGCAGGACACGCAAGTGGAAGCCCCGACTT
TGGAACCGCCGATCCGAGCGACTGTGAGAGAGAAGAAATCCATCTGGCCGGATCCATCCAGCCACACGGA
ACACTGCTGGTGGTCTCCGAGCCTGACCATAGAATCATTCAGGCATCTGCCAACGCCGCTGAATTCCTGA
ATCTGGGAAGTGTGCTGGGAGTCCCCCTGGCTGAGATCGACGGGGATCTGCTGATCAAGATTCTGCCCCA
CCTGGACCCTACCGCAGAAGGAATGCCAGTGGCCGTCAGGTGCCGCATTGGAAACCCCTCCACAGAGTAC
GATGGACTGATGCATCGACCACCTGAAGGAGGACTGATCATTGAGCTGGAACGGGCTGGGCCACCCATTG
ATCTGAGCGGAACACTGGCTCCCGCACTGGAGCGAATTCGAACTGCAGGATCCCTGAGGGCTCTGTGCGA
CGATACTGCACTGCTGTTCCAGCAGTGTACCGGCTACGACCGAGTGATGGTCTATCGGTTCGATGAACAG
GGGCACGGAGAGGTGTATTCAGAAATACATGTGACTGGACTGGAGAGCTACTTTGGCAACAGGTATCCTA
GCTCCCTCGTGCCACAGATGGCCCGGAGACTGTACGAAAGACAGAGGGTGCGCGTCCTGGTGGATGTCTC
TTATCAGCCTGTGCCACTGGAGCCAAGACTGAGTCCCCTGACTGGCAGGGACCTGGATATGTCAGGGTGT
TTTCTGCGCTCTATGAGTCCTACTCACCTGCAGTTCCTGAAGAATATGGGCGTGCGGGCAACACTGGTGG
TCAGCCTGGTGGTCGGAGGCAAACTGTGGGGGCTGGTGATCTGCCACCATTATCTGCCACGCTTCATCCA
TTTTGAGCTGCGAGCAATTTGTGAGCTGCTGGCCGAAGCTATCGCAACCCGCATTACAGCCCTGTCCGGA
GGCCTCAGATCTGGCAGCGGTGGAGGCAGCGCATCCGGCGGAAGCGGAAGCGATGATGATATCGCCGCGC
TCGTCGTCGACAACGGCTCCGGCATGTGCAAGGCCGGCTTCGCGGGCGACGATGCCCCCCGGGCCGTCTT
CCCCTCCATCGTGGGGCGCCCCAGGCACCAGGGCGTGATGGTGGGCATGGGTCAGAAGGATTCCTATGTG
GGCGACGAGGCCCAGAGCAAGAGAGGCATCCTCACCCTGAAGTACCCCATCGAGCACGGCATCGTCACCA
ACTGGGACGACATGGAGAAAATCTGGCACCACACCTTCTACAATGAGCTGCGTGTGGCTCCCGAGGAGCA
CCCCGTGCTGCTGACCGAGGCCCCCCTGAACCCCAAGGCCAACCGCGAGAAGATGACCCAGATCATGTTT
GAGACCTTCAACACCCCAGCCATGTACGTTGCTATCCAGGCTGTGCTATCCCTGTACGCCTCTGGCCGTA
CCACTGGCATCGTGATGGACTCCGGTGACGGGGTCACCCACACTGTGCCCATCTACGAGGGGTATGCCCT
CCCCCATGCCATCCTGCGTCTGGACCTGGCTGGCCGGGACCTGACTGACTACCTCATGAAGATCCTCACC
GAGCGCGGCTACAGCTTCACCACCACGGCCGAGCGGGAAATCGTGCGTGACATTAAGGAGAAGCTGTGCT
ACGTCGCCCTGGACTTCGAGCAAGAGATGGCCACGGCTGCTTCCAGCTCCTCCCTGGAGAAGAGCTACGA
GCTGCCTGACGGCCAGGTCATCACCATTGGCAATGAGCGGTTCCGCTGCCCTGAGGCACTCTTCCAGCCT
TCCTTCCTGGGCATGGAGTCCTGTGGCATCCACGAAACTACCTTCAACTCCATCATGAAGTGTGACGTGG
ACATCCGCAAAGACCTGTACGCCAACACAGTGCTGTCTGGCGGCACCACCATGTACCCTGGCATTGCCGA
CAGGATGCAGAAGGAGATCACTGCCCTGGCACCCAGCACAATGAAGATCAAGATCATTGCTCCTCCTGAG
CGCAAGTACTCCGTGTGGATCGGCGGCTCCATCCTGGCCTCGCTGTCCACCTTCCAGCAGATGTGGATCA
GCAAGCAGGAGTATGACGAGTCCGGCCCCTCCATCGTCCACCGCAAATGCTTCTAGGGATCCACCGGATC
TAGATAACTGATCATAATCAGCCATACCACATTTGTAGAGGTTTTACTTGCTTTAAAAAACCTCCCACAC
CTCCCCCTGAACCTGAAACATAAAATGAATGCAATTGTTGTTGTTAACTTGTTTATTGCAGCTTATAATG
GTTACAAATAAAGCAATAGCATCACAAATTTCACAAATAAAGCATTTTTTTCACTGCATTCTAGTTGTGG
TTTGTCCAAACTCATCAATGTATCTTAAGGCGTAAATTGTAAGCGTTAATATTTTGTTAAAATTCGCGTT
AAATTTTTGTTAAATCAGCTCATTTTTTAACCAATAGGCCGAAATCGGCAAAATCCCTTATAAATCAAAA
GAATAGACCGAGATAGGGT
[37 nt withheld, positions 3100-3136]
AAAGAACGTGGACTCCAACGTCAAAGG
[49 nt withheld, positions 3164-3212]
T
[91 nt withheld, positions 3214-3304]
G
[124 nt withheld, positions 3306-3429]
CAGGTGGCACTTTTCGGGGAAATGTGCGCGGAACCCCTATTTGTTTATTTTTCTAAATACATTCAAATAT
GTATCCGCTCATGAGACAATAACCCTGATAAATGCTTCAATAATATTGAAAAAGGAAGAGTCCTGAGGCG
GAAAGAACCAGCTGTGGAATGTGTGTCAGTTAGGGTGTGGAAAGTCCCCAGGCTCCCCAGCAGGCAGAAG
TATGCAAAGCATGCATCTCAATTAGTCAGCAACCATAGTCCCGCCCCTAACTCCGCCCATCCCGCCCCTA
ACTCCGCCCAGTTCCGCCCATTCTCCGCCCCATGGCTGACTAATTTTTTTTATTTATGCAGAGGCCGAGG
CCGCCTCGGCCTCTGAGCTATTCCAGAAGTAGTGAGGAGGCTTTTTTGGAGGCCTAGGCTTTTGCAAAGA
TCGATCAAGAGACAGGATGAGGATCGTTTCGCATGATTGAACAAGATGGATTGCACGCAGGTTCTCCGGC
CGCTTGGGTGGAGAGGCTATTCGGCTATGACTGGGCACAACAGACAATCGGCTGCTCTGATGCCGCCGTG
TTCCGGCTGTCAGCGCAGGGGCGCCCGGTTCTTTTTGTCAAGACCGACCTGTCCGGTGCCCTGAATGAAC
TGCAAGACGAGGCAGCGCGGCTATCGTGGCTGGCCACGACGGGCGTTCCTTGCGCAGCTGTGCTCGACGT
TGTCACTGAAGCGGGAAGGGACTGGCTGCTATTGGGCGAAGTGCCGGGGCAGGATCTCCTGTCATCTCAC
CTTGCTCCTGCCGAGAAAGTATCCATCATGGCTGATGCAATGCGGCGGCTGCATACGCTTGATCCGGCTA
CCTGCCCATTCGACCACCAAGCGAAACATCGCATCGAGCGAGCACGTACTCGGATGGAAGCCGGTCTTGT
CGATCAGGATGATCTGGACGAAGAGCATCAGGGGCTCGCGCCAGCCGAACTGTTCGCCAGGCTCAAGGCG
AGCATGCCCGACGGCGAGGATCTCGTCGTGACCCATGGCGATGCCTGCTTGCCGAATATCATGGTGGAAA
ATGGCCGCTTTTCTGGATTCATCGACTGTGGCCGGCTGGGTGTGGCGGACCGCTATCAGGACATAGCGTT
GGCTACCCGTGATATTGCTGAAGAGCTTGGCGGCGAATGGGCTGACCGCTTCCTCGTGCTTTACGGTATC
GCCGCTCCCGATTCGCAGCGCATCGCCTTCTATCGCCTTCTTGACGAGTTCTTCTGAGCGGGACTCTGGG
GTTCGAAATGACCGACCAAGCGACGCCCAACCTGCCATCACGAGATTTCGATTCCACCGCCGCCTTCTAT
GAAAGGTTGGGCTTCGGAATCGTTTTCCGGGACGCCGGCTGGATGATCCTCCAGCGCGGGGATCTCATGC
TGGAGTTCTTCGCCCACCCTAGGGGGAGGCTAACTGAAACACGGAAGGAGACAATACCGGAAGGAACCCG
CGCTATGACGGCAATAAAAAGACAGAATAAAACGCACGGTGTTGGGTCGTTTGTTCATAAACGCGGGGTT
CGGTCCCAGGGCTGGCACTCTGTCGATACCCCACCGAGACCCCATTGGGGCCAATACGCCCGCGTTTCTT
CCTTTTCCCCACCCCACCCCCCAAGTTCGGGTGAAGGCCCAGGGCTCGCAGCCAACGTCGGGGCGGCAGG
CCCTGCCATAGCCTCAGGTTACTCATATATACTTTAGATTGATTTAAAACTTCATTTTTAATTTAAAAGG
ATCTAGGTGAAGATCCTTTTTGATAATCTCATGACCAAAATCCCTTAACGTGAGTTTTCGTTCCACTGAG
CGTCAGACCCCGTAGAAAAGATCAAAGGATCTTCTTGAGATCCTTTTTTTCTGCGCGTAATCTGCTGCTT
GCAAACAAAAAAACCACCGCTACCAGCGGTGGTTTGTTTGCCGGATCAAGAGCTACCAACTCTTTTTCCG
AAGGTAACTGGCTTCAGCAGAGCGCAGATACCAAATACTGTTCTTCTAGTGTAGCCGTAGTTAGGCCACC
ACTTCAAGAACTCTGTAGCACCGCCTACATACCTCGCTCTGCTAATCCTGTTACCAGTGGCTGCTGCCAG
TGGCGATAAGTCGTGTCTTACCGGGTTGGACTCAAGACGATAGTTACCGGATAAGGCGCAGCGGTCGGGC
TGAACGGGGGGTTCGTGCACACAGCCCAGCTTGGAGCGAACGACCTACACCGAACTGAGATACCTACAGC
GTGAGCTATGAGAAAGCGCCACGCTTCCCGAAGGGAGAAAGGCGGACAGGTATCCGGTAAGCGGCAGGGT
CGGAACAGGAGAGCGCACGAGGGAGCTTCCAGGGGGAAACGCCTGGTATCTTTATAGTCCTGTCGGGTTT
CGCCACCTCTGACTTGAGCGTCGATTTTTGTGATGCTCGTCAGGGGGGCGGAGCCTATGGAAAAACGCCA
GCAACGCGGCCTTTTTACGGTTCCTGGCCTTTTGCTGGCCTTTTGCTCACATGTTCTTTCCTGCGTTATC
CCCTGATTCTGTGGATAACCGTATTACCGCCATGCATTAGTTATTAATAGTAAT
Features (pLannotate 1.2.2; 15 found; start..end, strand, type, name):
     44..347     +  enhancer       CMV enhancer: human cytomegalovirus immediate early enhancer
    348..551     +  promoter       CMV promoter: human cytomegalovirus (CMV) immediate early promoter
    596..1534    +  CDS            miRFP: miRFP is a basic (constitutively fluorescent) near ir fluorescent protein published in 2018, derived from Rhodopseudomonas palustris. It has low acid sensitivity. It requires the cofactor biliverdin for fluorescence.
   1592..2713    +  CDS            ACTB: ACTB_BOVIN - Experimental evidence at protein level: Swiss-Prot protein existence level 1. Actin is a highly conserved protein that polymerizes to produce filaments that form cross-linked networks in the cytoplasm of cells. Actin exists in both monomeric (G-actin) and polymeric (F-actin) forms, both forms playing key functions, such as cell motility and contraction. In addition to their role in the cytoplasmic cytoskeleton, G- and F-actin also localize in the nucleus, and regulate gene transcription and motility and repair of damaged DNA. From Bos taurus (Bovine).
   2739..2823    +  CDS            large T antigen (fragment): large T antigen from SV40 (simian virus 40)
   2846..2967    +  polyA_signal   SV40 poly(A) signal: SV40 polyadenylation signal
   3001..3429    -  rep_origin     f1 ori (sequence partly withheld): f1 bacteriophage origin of replication; arrow indicates direction of (+) strand synthesis
   3456..3560    +  promoter       AmpR promoter: bla
   3629..3839    +  promoter       SV40 promoter: SV40 early promoter
   3882..4676    +  CDS            NeoR/KanR: aminoglycoside phosphotransferase from Tn5; aph(3')-II (or nptII); confers resistance to neomycin, kanamycin, and G418 (Geneticin®)
   4697..4849    +  CDS            ble (fragment): BLE_KLEPN - Experimental evidence at protein level: Swiss-Prot protein existence level 1. Binding protein with a strong affinity to the bleomycin family of antibiotics. Binds to CL990; an antimitotic-antibiotic compound. From Klebsiella pneumoniae.
   4908..4955    +  polyA_signal   HSV TK poly(A) signal: herpes simplex virus thymidine kinase polyadenylation signal (Cole and Stacy, 1985)
   5046..5062    -  polyA_signal   bGH poly(A) signal (fragment): bovine growth hormone polyadenylation signal
   5284..5872    +  rep_origin     ori: high-copy-number ColE1/pMB1/pBR322/pUC origin of replication
   5987..6003    +  enhancer       CMV enhancer (fragment): human cytomegalovirus immediate early enhancer
