[The description below was written by a language model from this plasmid's Addgene catalogue record and pLannotate feature annotations shown in this document.]
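Description:
pmiRFP-beta-Actin-C-19 is a 6,003 bp mammalian expression plasmid built on a Clontech pN1-type backbone. It expresses beta-actin fused to the monomeric near-infrared fluorescent protein miRFP. It is maintained in E. coli at high copy through a ColE1/pUC-type origin and also carries an f1 phage origin. A single Tn5 aminoglycoside phosphotransferase gene (NeoR/KanR) provides both selections. A bacterial bla-type promoter drives it for kanamycin resistance in E. coli, and the SV40 early promoter, paired with an HSV TK polyadenylation signal, drives it for G418 selection of transfected mammalian cells. The short large T antigen, ble and bGH poly(A) fragments in the feature table appear to be backbone remnants picked up by automated annotation rather than functional parts.

The expression cassette uses the human CMV immediate-early enhancer and promoter, followed by the miRFP coding sequence, a gap of about 19 codons, the 1,122 bp beta-actin open reading frame and an SV40 polyadenylation signal. This order matches the catalogue entry, which places miRFP at the N terminus of actin, and the gap size suggests that the "19" in the name refers to the linker length, although the record does not say so. The insert species is catalogued as synthetic, while the annotation tool matched the sequence to bovine ACTB, as might be expected given that actin is highly conserved. miRFP derives from a Rhodopseudomonas palustris protein and needs the cofactor biliverdin to fluoresce. The record supports use of the construct to label the actin cytoskeleton in mammalian cells for near-infrared imaging, and such a fusion would also show how miRFP performs as a fusion tag.
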