Addgene plasmid #108412: pmiRFP-beta-Actin-C-19
Purpose: Beta-actin fused to monomeric near-infrared fluorescent protein miRFP
Depositing lab: Edward Boyden. Publication: A robotic multidimensional directed evolution approach applied to fluorescent voltage reporters. Piatkevich KD, Jung EE, Straub C, Linghu C, Park D, Suk HJ, Hochbaum DR, Goodwin D, Pnevmatikakis E, Pak N, Kawashima T, Yang CT, Rhoades JL, Shemesh O, Asano S, Yoon YG, Freifeld L, Saulnier JL, Riegler C, Engert F, Hughes T, Drobizhev M, Szabo B, Ahrens MB, Flavell SW, Sabatini BL, Boyden ES. Nat Chem Biol. 2018 Feb 26. pii: 10.1038/s41589-018-0004-9. doi: 10.1038/s41589-018-0004-9. PubMed 29483642.
Backbone
  Vector backbone: pN1
  Backbone manufacturer: Clontech
  Vector type: Mammalian Expression
  Selectable markers: Neomycin (select with G418)
Growth in bacteria
  Bacterial resistance: Kanamycin, 50 μg/mL
  Growth temperature: 37°C
  Growth strain: DH5alpha
  Copy number: High Copy
Gene/Insert
  Gene/Insert name: beta-Actin
  Species: Synthetic
  Insert size (bp): 1122
  GenBank ID: AAV38735.1
  Promoter: CMV
  Tag / fusion protein: miRFP (N terminal on insert)
  Cloning method: Ligation Independent Cloning
  Sequencing primers: 5′ CMV-Fw; 3′ SV40pA-Rv
Terms and licenses: Academic/Nonprofit Terms; Industry Terms: Not Available to Industry
How to cite: pmiRFP-beta-Actin-C-19 was a gift from Edward Boyden (Addgene plasmid # 108412 ; http://n2t.net/addgene:108412 ; RRID:Addgene_108412)
